>Addgene plasmid #13014 | pcDNA3-TLR1-YFP | addgene partial sequence | sequence record 19700 | T7 5'-TAATACGACTCACTATAGGG-3'
TATCTTCATGTTAATACTTCAGATCAGAATACAATTATCTGAAGAAAGTGAATTTTTAGTTGATAGGTCA
AAAAACGGTCTCATCCACGTTCCTAAAGACCTATCCCAGAAAACAACAATCTTAAATATATCGCAAAATT
ATATATCTGAGCTTTGGACTTCTGACATCTTATCACTGTCAAAACTGAGGATTTTGATAATTTCTCATAA
TAGAATCCAGTATCTTGATATCAGTGTTTTCAAATTCAACCAGGAATTGGAATACTTGGATTTGTCCCAC
AACAAGTTGGTGAAGATTTCTTGCCACCCTACTGTGAACCTCAAGCACTTGGACCTGTCATTTAATGCAT
TTGATGCCCTGCCTATATGCAAAGAGTTTGGCAATATGTCTCAACTAAAATTTCTGGGGTTGAGCACCAC
ACACTTAGAAAAATCTAGTGTACTGCCAATTGCTCATTTGAATATCAGCAAGGTCTTGCTGGTCTTAGGA
GAGACTTATGGGGAAAAAGAAGACCCTGAGGGCCTTCAAGACTTTAACACTGAGAGTCTGCACATT
