>Addgene plasmid #13014 | pcDNA3-TLR1-YFP | addgene partial sequence | sequence record 19701 | SP6 5'-ATTTAGGTGACACTATAG-3'
CCGGCGGCGGTCACGAACTCCAGCAGGACCATGTGATCGCGCTTCTCGTTGGGGTCTTTGCTCAGGGCGG
ACTGGTAGCTCAGGTAGTGGTTGTCGGGCAGCAGCACGGGGCCGTCGCCGATGGGGGTGTTCTGCTGGTA
GTGGTCGGCGAGCTGCACGCTGCCGTCCTCGATGTTGTGGCGGATCTTGAAGTTCACCTTGATGCCGTTC
TTCTGCTTGTCGGCCATGATATAGACGTTGTGGCTGTTGTAGTTGTACTCCAGCTTGTGCCCCAGGATGT
TGCCGTCCTCCTTGAAGTCGATGCCCTTCAGCTCGATGCGGTTCACCAGGGTGTCGCCCTCGAACTTCAC
CTCGGCGCGGGTCTTGTAGTTGCCGTCGTCCTTGAAGAAGATGGTGCGCTCCTGGACGTAGCCTTCGGGC
ATGGCGGACTTGAAGAAGTCGTGCTGCTTCATGTGGTCGGGGTAGCGGGCGAAGCACTTCAGGCCGTAGC
CGAAGGTGGTCACGAGGGTGGGCCAGGGCACGGGCAGCTTGCCGGTGGTGCAGATGAACTTCAGGGTCAG
CTTGCCGTAGGTGGCATCGCCCTCGCCCTCGCCGG
