>Addgene plasmid #13014 | pcDNA3-TLR1-YFP | addgene partial sequence | sequence record 123082 | EGFP-N 5'-CGTCGCCGTCCAGCTCGACCAG-3'
CTCGCCCTTGCTCACCATCTCGAGTTTCTTTGCTTGCTCTGTCAGCTTAATATTAATGGCTGCCCTTAAG
TTAGCCCAAAAAAGGCCACGTTTGCTCTTTTCCTTGGGCCATTCCAAATAAGTCCTCCTGGCCATGAGAC
TTTTGAGCTTGTGATAACTGCTAGGAATGGAGTACTGCGGAATGGGTTCCAGCAAGATCAGGATTAAGCT
ATTAGATCCTTCATGAAAGAGATTGTGATGGGCAAAGTAGAGTTCATAATGGCACCATTCACTCTGGACA
AAGTTGGGAGACAAAACAAAGATGGACTTGTAACTCTTCTCAATGCAGGTGATGATATTTTCCACAATGC
TCTTGCCAGGAACAAAGTTTCTCTCATGAAGGCAAATCTGCATACCTTCTTTCTCTAGGTTTGGCAATAA
TTCATTCTTCACCCAGAAAGAATCGTGCCCACTATATGAAATAAATGCATGAAACTGGAGATTTCTTTGG
AGTTCTTCTAAGGGTATGTTCCTGGCCCTGCGCCGGGTCTGGGTCCACTGGCACACCATCCTGAGATACC
AGGGCAGATCCAAGTAGCTGCAGAGGGAGGTCACAGTCACAGCCAACACCAGCATGGTGGCAACGATGGT
GACGATCAGCAGAGTTATGTTGCAGGATAATTCAGACATGTGAAAGTCCTTTAGTAGGGTTCCTCTATAA
CTTTCCGGGTAGTCACACTTATAAGAATCAGGCCAGCCCTCTAACACTTCACTTGATACTTGGTCTATAT
TTTTGACAAATTCTCCTAGCTCACAGGTACATTGGAATGGATTGTCCCCTGCTTTTATTGACCTCATCTT
CTGGCAGCTCTGGAAGAAATCAGCCGATGGGTGGGAAACTGAATTGTGATCAATGATCAATACAGAAAGG
CCGCTAAAGCTGCCACATCCAGGAAGGTCAGTTAAAGAATTGAAAGCAACATTGAGTTCT
