[The description below was written by a language model from this plasmid's Addgene catalogue record.]
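Description:
pcDNA3-TLR1-YFP is a mammalian expression plasmid that encodes human Toll-like receptor 1 (TLR1, also known as CD281) fused at its C terminus to yellow fluorescent protein. It is built on a pcDNA3-YFP backbone of about 6.1 kb, in which the YFP coding sequence is already present in the vector. The roughly 2.4 kb TLR1 open reading frame was inserted upstream of it by restriction cloning. The 5′ junction was formed from compatible BamHI and BglII ends and was destroyed in the process, while the 3′ XhoI site next to the YFP tag remains intact. The plasmid is maintained in E. coli as a high-copy construct under ampicillin selection. It also carries a neomycin resistance marker, so stably transfected mammalian cells can be selected with G418.

The record does not explicitly list the promoter or other regulatory elements, and no feature table is provided. pcDNA3-family vectors generally drive the insert from the CMV immediate-early promoter, with a T7 promoter just upstream of the cloning site. This is consistent with T7 being listed as the 5′ sequencing primer. Because TLR1 is a type I transmembrane receptor, a C-terminal tag places YFP at the cytoplasmic end of the protein and leaves the extracellular ligand-binding domain unmodified. A construct of this type is suited to visualising TLR1 expression and subcellular localisation in live or fixed cells. It could also be paired with other fluorescent protein fusions to study receptor association, although the record does not state a specific intended application.
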