Addgene plasmid #13014: pcDNA3-TLR1-YFP
Depositing lab: Doug Golenbock. Depositing organization: University of Massachusetts, Worcester.
Backbone
  Vector backbone: pcDNA3-YFP
  Backbone size w/o insert (bp): 6100
  Vector type: Mammalian Expression
  Selectable markers: Neomycin (select with G418)
Growth in bacteria
  Bacterial resistance: Ampicillin, 100 μg/mL
  Growth temperature: 37°C
  Growth strain: DH5alpha
  Copy number: High Copy
Gene/Insert
  Gene/Insert name: Toll-Like Receptor 1 (alt names: TLR1; CD281; TIL)
  Species: H. sapiens (human)
  Insert size (bp): 2358
  GenBank ID: BC109093
  Entrez Gene: TLR1 (a.k.a. CD281, TIL, TIL. LPRS5, rsc786)
  Tag / fusion protein: YFP (C terminal on backbone)
  Cloning method: Restriction Enzyme; 5′ cloning site BamHI / BglII (destroyed during cloning); 3′ cloning site XhoI (not destroyed)
  Sequencing primers: 5′ T7; 3′ GTCTTGTAGTTGCCGTCGTC
Terms and licenses: Academic/Nonprofit Terms; Industry Terms: Not Available to Industry
Depositor comments: The primer for sequencing out the 5' end of the GFP based constructs (GFP/EGFP, CFP, YFP) is 5'- GTCTTGTAGTTGCCGTCGTC -3'
How to cite: pcDNA3-TLR1-YFP was a gift from Doug Golenbock (Addgene plasmid # 13014 ; http://n2t.net/addgene:13014 ; RRID:Addgene_13014)
