LOCUS       Exported 8459 bp ds-DNA circular SYN 12-MAY-2021
DEFINITION  synthetic circular DNA
ACCESSION   .
VERSION     .
KEYWORDS    pcDNA3-TLR1-YFP
SOURCE      synthetic DNA construct
  ORGANISM  synthetic DNA construct
REFERENCE   1 (bases 1 to 8459)
  TITLE     TLR Signaling Plasmids
REFERENCE   2 (bases 1 to 8459)
  AUTHORS   .
  TITLE     Direct Submission
  JOURNAL   Exported May 12, 2021 from SnapGene Server 1.1.58
            http://www.snapgene.com
FEATURES             Location/Qualifiers
     source          1..8459
                     /organism="synthetic DNA construct"
                     /mol_type="other DNA"
     primer_bind     complement(33..52)
                     /label=pRS-marker
                     /note="pRS vectors, use to sequence yeast selectable
                     marker"
     enhancer        224..603
                     /label=CMV enhancer
                     /note="human cytomegalovirus immediate early enhancer"
     promoter        604..807
                     /label=CMV promoter
                     /note="human cytomegalovirus (CMV) immediate early
                     promoter"
     primer_bind     758..778
                     /label=CMV-F
                     /note="Human CMV immediate early promoter, forward primer"
     primer_bind     852..871
                     /label=T7
                     /note="T7 promoter, forward primer"
     promoter        852..870
                     /label=T7 promoter
                     /note="promoter for bacteriophage T7 RNA polymerase"
     CDS             3266..3985
                     /codon_start=1
                     /product="enhanced YFP"
                     /label=EYFP
                     /note="mammalian codon-optimized"
                     /translation="MVSKGEELFTGVVPILVELDGDVNGHKFSVSGEGEGDATYGKLTL
                     KFICTTGKLPVPWPTLVTTFGYGLKCFARYPDHMKQHDFFKSAMPEGYVQERTIFFKDD
                     GNYKTRAEVKFEGDTLVNRIELKGIDFKEDGNILGHKLEYNYNSHNVYIMADKQKNGIK
                     VNFKIRHNIEDGSVQLADHYQQNTPIGDGPVLLPDNHYLSYQSALSKDPNEKRDHMVLL
                     EFVTAAGITLGMDELYK"
     primer_bind     complement(3311..3332)
                     /label=EGFP-N
                     /note="EGFP, reverse primer"
     primer_bind     complement(3572..3591)
                     /label=EXFP-R
                     /note="For distinguishing EGFP variants, reverse primer"
     primer_bind     3919..3940
                     /label=EGFP-C
                     /note="EGFP, forward primer"
     promoter        complement(4001..4019)
                     /label=SP6 promoter
                     /note="promoter for bacteriophage SP6 RNA polymerase"
     primer_bind     complement(4002..4019)
                     /label=SP6
                     /note="SP6 promoter, forward primer"
     primer_bind     complement(4039..4056)
                     /label=BGH-rev
                     /note="Bovine growth hormone terminator, reverse primer.
                     Also called BGH reverse"
     polyA_signal    4045..4269
                     /label=bGH poly(A) signal
                     /note="bovine growth hormone polyadenylation signal"
     rep_origin      4315..4743
                     /direction=RIGHT
                     /label=f1 ori
                     /note="f1 bacteriophage origin of replication; arrow
                     indicates direction of (+) strand synthesis"
     primer_bind     complement(4402..4421)
                     /label=F1ori-R
                     /note="F1 origin, reverse primer"
     primer_bind     4612..4633
                     /label=F1ori-F
                     /note="F1 origin, forward primer"
     primer_bind     complement(4752..4772)
                     /label=pBABE 3'
                     /note="SV40 enhancer, reverse primer for pBABE vectors"
     promoter        4757..5086
                     /label=SV40 promoter
                     /note="SV40 enhancer and early promoter"
     rep_origin      4937..5072
                     /label=SV40 ori
                     /note="SV40 origin of replication"
     primer_bind     4999..5018
                     /label=SV40pro-F
                     /note="SV40 promoter/origin, forward primer"
     CDS             5153..5947
                     /codon_start=1
                     /gene="aph(3')-II (or nptII)"
                     /product="aminoglycoside phosphotransferase from Tn5"
                     /label=NeoR/KanR
                     /note="confers resistance to neomycin, kanamycin, and G418
                     (Geneticin(R))"
                     /translation="MIEQDGLHAGSPAAWVERLFGYDWAQQTIGCSDAAVFRLSAQGRP
                     VLFVKTDLSGALNELQDEAARLSWLATTGVPCAAVLDVVTEAGRDWLLLGEVPGQDLLS
                     SHLAPAEKVSIMADAMRRLHTLDPATCPFDHQAKHRIERARTRMEAGLVDQDDLDEEHQ
                     GLAPAELFARLKARMPDGEDLVVTHGDACLPNIMVENGRFSGFIDCGRLGVADRYQDIA
                     LATRDIAEELGGEWADRFLVLYGIAAPDSQRIAFYRLLDEFF"
     primer_bind     complement(5207..5226)
                     /label=Neo-R
                     /note="Neomycin resistance gene, reverse primer"
     primer_bind     5817..5836
                     /label=Neo-F
                     /note="Neomycin resistance gene, forward primer"
     polyA_signal    6121..6242
                     /label=SV40 poly(A) signal
                     /note="SV40 polyadenylation signal"
     primer_bind     complement(6158..6177)
                     /label=SV40pA-R
                     /note="SV40 polyA, reverse primer"
     primer_bind     6212..6231
                     /label=EBV-rev
                     /note="SV40 polyA terminator, reverse primer"
     primer_bind     complement(6291..6307)
                     /label=M13 rev
                     /note="common sequencing primer, one of multiple similar
                     variants"
     primer_bind     complement(6291..6307)
                     /label=M13 Reverse
                     /note="In lacZ gene. Also called M13-rev"
     primer_bind     complement(6304..6326)
                     /label=M13/pUC Reverse
                     /note="In lacZ gene"
     protein_bind    6315..6331
                     /label=lac operator
                     /bound_moiety="lac repressor encoded by lacI"
                     /note="The lac repressor binds to the lac operator to
                     inhibit transcription in E. coli. This inhibition can be
                     relieved by adding lactose or
                     isopropyl-beta-D-thiogalactopyranoside (IPTG)."
     promoter        complement(6339..6369)
                     /label=lac promoter
                     /note="promoter for the E. coli lac operon"
     protein_bind    6384..6405
                     /label=CAP binding site
                     /bound_moiety="E. coli catabolite activator protein"
                     /note="CAP binding activates transcription in the presence
                     of cAMP."
     primer_bind     complement(6522..6539)
                     /label=L4440
                     /note="L4440 vector, forward primer"
     rep_origin      complement(6693..7281)
                     /direction=LEFT
                     /label=ori
                     /note="high-copy-number ColE1/pMB1/pBR322/pUC origin of
                     replication"
     primer_bind     complement(6773..6792)
                     /label=pBR322ori-F
                     /note="pBR322 origin, forward primer"
     CDS             complement(7452..8312)
                     /codon_start=1
                     /gene="bla"
                     /product="beta-lactamase"
                     /label=AmpR
                     /note="confers resistance to ampicillin, carbenicillin, and
                     related antibiotics"
                     /translation="MSIQHFRVALIPFFAAFCLPVFAHPETLVKVKDAEDQLGARVGYI
                     ELDLNSGKILESFRPEERFPMMSTFKVLLCGAVLSRIDAGQEQLGRRIHYSQNDLVEYS
                     PVTEKHLTDGMTVRELCSAAITMSDNTAANLLLTTIGGPKELTAFLHNMGDHVTRLDRW
                     EPELNEAIPNDERDTTMPVAMATTLRKLLTGELLTLASRQQLIDWMEADKVAGPLLRSA
                     LPAGWFIADKSGAGERGSRGIIAALGPDGKPSRIVVIYTTGSQATMDERNRQIAEIGAS
                     LIKHW"
     primer_bind     8075..8094
                     /label=Amp-R
                     /note="Ampicillin resistance gene, reverse primer"
     promoter        complement(8313..8417)
                     /gene="bla"
                     /label=AmpR promoter
ORIGIN
        1 agatctcccg atcccctatg gtgcactctc agtacaatct gctctgatgc cgcatagtta
       61 agccagtatc tgctccctgc ttgtgtgttg gaggtcgctg agtagtgcgc gagcaaaatt
      121 taagctacaa caaggcaagg cttgaccgac aattgcatga agaatctgct tagggttagg
      181 cgttttgcgc tgcttcgcga tgtacgggcc agatatacgc gttgacattg attattgact
      241 agttattaat agtaatcaat tacggggtca ttagttcata gcccatatat ggagttccgc
      301 gttacataac ttacggtaaa tggcccgcct ggctgaccgc ccaacgaccc ccgcccattg
      361 acgtcaataa tgacgtatgt tcccatagta acgccaatag ggactttcca ttgacgtcaa
      421 tgggtggagt atttacggta aactgcccac ttggcagtac atcaagtgta tcatatgcca
      481 agtacgcccc ctattgacgt caatgacggt aaatggcccg cctggcatta tgcccagtac
      541 atgaccttat gggactttcc tacttggcag tacatctacg tattagtcat cgctattacc
      601 atggtgatgc ggttttggca gtacatcaat gggcgtggat agcggtttga ctcacgggga
      661 tttccaagtc tccaccccat tgacgtcaat gggagtttgt tttggcacca aaatcaacgg
      721 gactttccaa aatgtcgtaa caactccgcc ccattgacgc aaatgggcgg taggcgtgta
      781 cggtgggagg tctatataag cagagctctc tggctaacta gagaacccac tgcttactgg
      841 cttatcgaaa ttaatacgac tcactatagg gagacccaag cttggtaccg agctcggatc
      901 tatgactagc atcttccatt ttgccattat cttcatgtta atacttcaga tcagaataca
      961 attatctgaa gaaagtgaat ttttagttga taggtcaaaa aacggtctca tccacgttcc
     1021 taaagaccta tcccagaaaa caacaatctt aaatatatcg caaaattata tatctgagct
     1081 ttggacttct gacatcttat cactgtcaaa actgaggatt ttgataattt ctcataatag
     1141 aatccagtat cttgatatca gtgttttcaa attcaaccag gaattggaat acttggattt
     1201 gtcccacaac aagttggtga agatttcttg ccaccctact gtgaacctca agcacttgga
     1261 cctgtcattt aatgcatttg atgccctgcc tatatgcaaa gagtttggca atatgtctca
     1321 actaaaattt ctggggttga gcaccacaca cttagaaaaa tctagtgtac tgccaattgc
     1381 tcatttgaat atcagcaagg tcttgctggt cttaggagag acttatgggg aaaaagaaga
     1441 ccctgagggc cttcaagact ttaacactga gagtctgcac attgtgttcc ccacaaacaa
     1501 agaattccat tttattttgg atgtgtcagt caagactgta gcaaatctgg aactatctaa
     1561 tatcaaatgt gtgctagaag ataacaaatg ttcttacttc ctaagtattc tggcgaaact
     1621 tcaaacaaat ccaaagttat caaatcttac cttaaacaac attgaaacaa cttggaattc
     1681 tttcattagg atcctccagc tggtttggca tacaactgta tggtatttct caatttcaaa
     1741 cgtgaagcta cagggtcagc tggacttcag agattttgat tattctggca cttccttgaa
     1801 ggccttgtct atacaccaag ttgtcagcga tgtgttcggt tttccgcaaa gttatatcta
     1861 tgaaatcttt tcgaatatga acatcaaaaa tttcacagtg tctggtacac gcatggtcca
     1921 catgctttgc ccatccaaaa ttagcccgtt cctgcatttg gatttttcca ataatctctt
     1981 aacagacacg gtttttgaaa attgtgggca ccttactgag ttggagacac ttattttaca
     2041 aatgaaccaa ttaaaagaac tttcaaaaat agctgaaatg actacacaga tgaagtctct
     2101 gcaacaattg gatattagcc agaattctgt aagctatgat gaaaagaaag gagactgttc
     2161 ttggactaaa agtttattaa gtttaaatat gtcttcaaat atatttactg acactatttt
     2221 cagatgttta cctcccagga tcaaggtact tgatcttcac agcaataaaa taaagagcat
     2281 tcctaaacaa gtcgtaaaac tggaagcttt gcaagaactc aatgttgctt tcaattcttt
     2341 aactgacctt cctggatgtg gcagctttag cggcctttct gtattgatca ttgatcacaa
     2401 ttcagtttcc cacccatcgg ctgatttctt ccagagctgc cagaagatga ggtcaataaa
     2461 agcaggggac aatccattcc aatgtacctg tgagctagga gaatttgtca aaaatataga
     2521 ccaagtatca agtgaagtgt tagagggctg gcctgattct tataagtgtg actacccgga
     2581 aagttataga ggaaccctac taaaggactt tcacatgtct gaattatcct gcaacataac
     2641 tctgctgatc gtcaccatcg ttgccaccat gctggtgttg gctgtgactg tgacctccct
     2701 ctgcagctac ttggatctgc cctggtatct caggatggtg tgccagtgga cccagacccg
     2761 gcgcagggcc aggaacatac ccttagaaga actccaaaga aatctccagt ttcatgcatt
     2821 tatttcatat agtgggcacg attctttctg ggtgaagaat gaattattgc caaacctaga
     2881 gaaagaaggt atgcagattt gccttcatga gagaaacttt gttcctggca agagcattgt
     2941 ggaaaatatc atcacctgca ttgagaagag ttacaagtcc atctttgttt tgtctcccaa
     3001 ctttgtccag agtgaatggt gccattatga actctacttt gcccatcaca atctctttca
     3061 tgaaggatct aatagcttaa tcctgatctt gctggaaccc attccgcagt actccattcc
     3121 tagcagttat cacaagctca aaagtctcat ggccaggagg acttatttgg aatggcccaa
     3181 ggaaaagagc aaacgtggcc ttttttgggc taacttaagg gcagccatta atattaagct
     3241 gacagagcaa gcaaagaaac tcgagatggt gagcaagggc gaggagctgt tcaccggggt
     3301 ggtgcccatc ctggtcgagc tggacggcga cgtaaacggc cacaagttca gcgtgtccgg
     3361 cgagggcgag ggcgatgcca cctacggcaa gctgaccctg aagttcatct gcaccaccgg
     3421 caagctgccc gtgccctggc ccaccctcgt gaccaccttc ggctacggcc tgaagtgctt
     3481 cgcccgctac cccgaccaca tgaagcagca cgacttcttc aagtccgcca tgcccgaagg
     3541 ctacgtccag gagcgcacca tcttcttcaa ggacgacggc aactacaaga cccgcgccga
     3601 ggtgaagttc gagggcgaca ccctggtgaa ccgcatcgag ctgaagggca tcgacttcaa
     3661 ggaggacggc aacatcctgg ggcacaagct ggagtacaac tacaacagcc acaacgtcta
     3721 tatcatggcc gacaagcaga agaacggcat caaggtgaac ttcaagatcc gccacaacat
     3781 cgaggacggc agcgtgcagc tcgccgacca ctaccagcag aacaccccca tcggcgacgg
     3841 ccccgtgctg ctgcccgaca accactacct gagctaccag tccgccctga gcaaagaccc
     3901 caacgagaag cgcgatcaca tggtcctgct ggagttcgtg accgccgccg ggatcactct
     3961 cggcatggac gagctgtaca agtaatctag agggccctat tctatagtgt cacctaaatg
     4021 ctagagctcg ctgatcagcc tcgactgtgc cttctagttg ccagccatct gttgtttgcc
     4081 cctcccccgt gccttccttg accctggaag gtgccactcc cactgtcctt tcctaataaa
     4141 atgaggaaat tgcatcgcat tgtctgagta ggtgtcattc tattctgggg ggtggggtgg
     4201 ggcaggacag caagggggag gattgggaag acaatagcag gcatgctggg gatgcggtgg
     4261 gctctatggc ttctgaggcg gaaagaacca gctggggctc tagggggtat ccccnnnnnn
     4321 nnnnnnnnnn nnnnnnnnnn nnnnnnnnnn nnnnnnnnnn nnnnnnnnnn nnnnnnnnnn
     4381 nnnnnnnnnn nnnnnnnnnn nnnnnnnnnn nnnnnnnnnn nnnnnnnnnn nnnnnnnncn
     4441 nnnnnnnnnn nnnnnnnnnn nnnnnnnnnn nnnnnnnnnn nnnnnnnnnn nnnnnnnnnn
     4501 nnnnnnnnnn nnnnnnnnnn nnnnnnnnnn annnnnnnnn nnnnnnnnnn nnnnnnnnnn
     4561 nnnnnnnnnn nnnnnnnnnn cctttgacgt tggagtccac gttctttaat agtggactct
     4621 tgttccaaac tggaacaaca ctcaacccta tctcggtcta ttcttttgat ttataaggga
     4681 ttttgccgat ttcggcctat tggttaaaaa atgagctgat ttaacaaaaa tttaacgcga
     4741 attaattctg tggaatgtgt gtcagttagg gtgtggaaag tccccaggct ccccagcagg
     4801 cagaagtatg caaagcatgc atctcaatta gtcagcaacc aggtgtggaa agtccccagg
     4861 ctccccagca ggcagaagta tgcaaagcat gcatctcaat tagtcagcaa ccatagtccc
     4921 gcccctaact ccgcccatcc cgcccctaac tccgcccagt tccgcccatt ctccgcccca
     4981 tggctgacta atttttttta tttatgcaga ggccgaggcc gcctctgcct ctgagctatt
     5041 ccagaagtag tgaggaggct tttttggagg cctaggcttt tgcaaaaagc tcccgggagc
     5101 ttgtatatcc attttcggat ctgatcaaga gacaggatga ggatcgtttc gcatgattga
     5161 acaagatgga ttgcacgcag gttctccggc cgcttgggtg gagaggctat tcggctatga
     5221 ctgggcacaa cagacaatcg gctgctctga tgccgccgtg ttccggctgt cagcgcaggg
     5281 gcgcccggtt ctttttgtca agaccgacct gtccggtgcc ctgaatgaac tgcaggacga
     5341 ggcagcgcgg ctatcgtggc tggccacgac gggcgttcct tgcgcagctg tgctcgacgt
     5401 tgtcactgaa gcgggaaggg actggctgct attgggcgaa gtgccggggc aggatctcct
     5461 gtcatctcac cttgctcctg ccgagaaagt atccatcatg gctgatgcaa tgcggcggct
     5521 gcatacgctt gatccggcta cctgcccatt cgaccaccaa gcgaaacatc gcatcgagcg
     5581 agcacgtact cggatggaag ccggtcttgt cgatcaggat gatctggacg aagagcatca
     5641 ggggctcgcg ccagccgaac tgttcgccag gctcaaggcg cgcatgcccg acggcgagga
     5701 tctcgtcgtg acccatggcg atgcctgctt gccgaatatc atggtggaaa atggccgctt
     5761 ttctggattc atcgactgtg gccggctggg tgtggcggac cgctatcagg acatagcgtt
     5821 ggctacccgt gatattgctg aagagcttgg cggcgaatgg gctgaccgct tcctcgtgct
     5881 ttacggtatc gccgctcccg attcgcagcg catcgccttc tatcgccttc ttgacgagtt
     5941 cttctgagcg ggactctggg gttcgaaatg accgaccaag cgacgcccaa cctgccatca
     6001 cgagatttcg attccaccgc cgccttctat gaaaggttgg gcttcggaat cgttttccgg
     6061 gacgccggct ggatgatcct ccagcgcggg gatctcatgc tggagttctt cgcccacccc
     6121 aacttgttta ttgcagctta taatggttac aaataaagca atagcatcac aaatttcaca
     6181 aataaagcat ttttttcact gcattctagt tgtggtttgt ccaaactcat caatgtatct
     6241 tatcatgtct gtataccgtc gacctctagc tagagcttgg cgtaatcatg gtcatagctg
     6301 tttcctgtgt gaaattgtta tccgctcaca attccacaca acatacgagc cggaagcata
     6361 aagtgtaaag cctggggtgc ctaatgagtg agctaactca cattaattgc gttgcgctca
     6421 ctgcccgctt tccagtcggg aaacctgtcg tgccagctgc attaatgaat cggccaacgc
     6481 gcggggagag gcggtttgcg tattgggcgc tcttccgctt cctcgctcac tgactcgctg
     6541 cgctcggtcg ttcggctgcg gcgagcggta tcagctcact caaaggcggt aatacggtta
     6601 tccacagaat caggggataa cgcaggaaag aacatgtgag caaaaggcca gcaaaaggcc
     6661 aggaaccgta aaaaggccgc gttgctggcg tttttccata ggctccgccc ccctgacgag
     6721 catcacaaaa atcgacgctc aagtcagagg tggcgaaacc cgacaggact ataaagatac
     6781 caggcgtttc cccctggaag ctccctcgtg cgctctcctg ttccgaccct gccgcttacc
     6841 ggatacctgt ccgcctttct cccttcggga agcgtggcgc tttctcatag ctcacgctgt
     6901 aggtatctca gttcggtgta ggtcgttcgc tccaagctgg gctgtgtgca cgaacccccc
     6961 gttcagcccg accgctgcgc cttatccggt aactatcgtc ttgagtccaa cccggtaaga
     7021 cacgacttat cgccactggc agcagccact ggtaacagga ttagcagagc gaggtatgta
     7081 ggcggtgcta cagagttctt gaagtggtgg cctaactacg gctacactag aagaacagta
     7141 tttggtatct gcgctctgct gaagccagtt accttcggaa aaagagttgg tagctcttga
     7201 tccggcaaac aaaccaccgc tggtagcggt ggtttttttg tttgcaagca gcagattacg
     7261 cgcagaaaaa aaggatctca agaagatcct ttgatctttt ctacggggtc tgacgctcag
     7321 tggaacgaaa actcacgtta agggattttg gtcatgagat tatcaaaaag gatcttcacc
     7381 tagatccttt taaattaaaa atgaagtttt aaatcaatct aaagtatata tgagtaaact
     7441 tggtctgaca gttaccaatg cttaatcagt gaggcaccta tctcagcgat ctgtctattt
     7501 cgttcatcca tagttgcctg actccccgtc gtgtagataa ctacgatacg ggagggctta
     7561 ccatctggcc ccagtgctgc aatgataccg cgagacccac gctcaccggc tccagattta
     7621 tcagcaataa accagccagc cggaagggcc gagcgcagaa gtggtcctgc aactttatcc
     7681 gcctccatcc agtctattaa ttgttgccgg gaagctagag taagtagttc gccagttaat
     7741 agtttgcgca acgttgttgc cattgctaca ggcatcgtgg tgtcacgctc gtcgtttggt
     7801 atggcttcat tcagctccgg ttcccaacga tcaaggcgag ttacatgatc ccccatgttg
     7861 tgcaaaaaag cggttagctc cttcggtcct ccgatcgttg tcagaagtaa gttggccgca
     7921 gtgttatcac tcatggttat ggcagcactg cataattctc ttactgtcat gccatccgta
     7981 agatgctttt ctgtgactgg tgagtactca accaagtcat tctgagaata gtgtatgcgg
     8041 cgaccgagtt gctcttgccc ggcgtcaata cgggataata ccgcgccaca tagcagaact
     8101 ttaaaagtgc tcatcattgg aaaacgttct tcggggcgaa aactctcaag gatcttaccg
     8161 ctgttgagat ccagttcgat gtaacccact cgtgcaccca actgatcttc agcatctttt
     8221 actttcacca gcgtttctgg gtgagcaaaa acaggaaggc aaaatgccgc aaaaaaggga
     8281 ataagggcga cacggaaatg ttgaatactc atactcttcc tttttcaata ttattgaagc
     8341 atttatcagg gttattgtct catgagcgga tacatatttg aatgtattta gaaaaataaa
     8401 caaatagggg ttccgcgcac atttccccga aaagtgccac ctgacgtcga cggatcggg
//
